>Addgene plasmid #89125 | VP-MAGE-2-429 | addgene partial sequence | sequence record 176066 | Addgene Partial NGS Result
AAAAAAAAAAAAAAAAAAAAAAAAAAAACTCGACGCGTCTGCAGAAGCTTCTAGATAAGTAATGATCATA
ATCAGCCATATCACATCTGTAGAGGTTTTACTTGCTTTAAAAAACCTCCCACACCTCCCCCTGAACCTGA
AACATAAAATGAATGCAATTGTTGTTGTTAACTTGTTTATTGCAGCTTATAATGGTTACAAATAAAGCAA
TAGCATCACAAATTTCACAAATAAAGCATTTTTTTCACTGCATTCTAGTTGTGGTTTGTCCAAACTCATC
AATGTATCTTATCATGTCTGGATCTGCCGGTCTCCCTATAGTGAGTCGTATTAATTTCGATAAGCCAGGT
TAACCTGCATTAATGAATCGGCCAACGCGCGGGGAGAGGCGGTTTGCGTATTGGGCGCTCTTCCGCTTCC
TCGCTCACTGACTCGCTGCGCTCGGTCGTTCGGCTGCGGCGAGCGGTATCAGCTCACTCAAAGGCGGTAA
TACGGTTATCCACAGAATCAGGGGATAACGCAGGAAAGAACATGTGAGCAAAAGGCCAGCAAAAGGCCAG
GAACCGTAAAAAGGCCGCGTTGCTGGCGTTTTTCCATAGGCTCCGCCCCCCTGACGAGCATCACAAAAAT
CGACGCTCAAGTCAGAGGTGGCGAAACCCGACAGGACTATAAAGATACCAGGCGTTTCCCCCTGGAAGCT
CCCTCGTGCGCTCTCCTGTTCCGACCCTGCCGCTTACCGGATACCTGTCCGCCTTTCTCCCTTCGGGAAG
CGTGGCGCTTTCTCATAGCTCACGCTGTAGGTATCTCAGTTCGGTGTAGGTCGTTCGCTCCAAGCTGGGC
TGTGTGCATGAACCCCCCGTTCAGCCCGACCGCTGCGCCTTATCCGGTAACTATCGTCTTGAGTCCAACC
CGGTAAGACACGACTTATCGCCACTGGCAGCAGCCACTGGTAACAGGATTAGCAGAGCGAGGTATGTAGG
CGGTGCTACAGAGTTCTTGAAGTGGTGGCCTAACTACGGCTACACTAGAAGAACAGTATTTGGTATCTGC
GCTCTGCTGAAGCCAGTTACCTTCGGAAAAAGAGTTGGTAGCTCTTGATCCGGCAAACAAACCACCGCTG
GTAGCGGTGGTTTTTTTGTTTGCAAGCAGCAGATTACGCGCAGAAAAAAAGGATCTCAAGAAGATCCTTT
GATCTTTTCTACGGGGTCTGACGCTCAGTGGAACGAAAACTCACGTTAAGGGATTTTGGTCATGAGATTA
TCAAAAAGGATCTTCACCTAGATCCTTTTAAATTAAAAATGAAGTTTTAAATCAATCTAAAGTATATATG
AGTAAACTTGGTCTGACAGTTACCAATGCTTAATCAGTGAGGCACCTATCTCAGCGATCTGTCTATTTCG
TTCATCCATAGTTGCCTGACTCCCCGTCGTGTAGATAACTACGATACGGGAGGGCTTACCATCTGGCCCC
AGTGCTGCAATGATACCGCGAGACCCACGCTCACCGGCTCCAGATTTATCAGCAATAAACCAGCCAGCCG
GAAGGGCCGAGCGCAGAAGTGGTCCTGCAACTTTATCCGCCTCCATCCAGTCTATTAATTGTTGCCGGGA
AGCTAGAGTAAGTAGTTCGCCAGTTAATAGTTTGCGCAACGTTGTTGCCATTGCTACAGGCATCGTGGTG
TCACGCTCGTCGTTTGGTATGGCTTCATTCAGCTCCGGTTCCCAACGATCAAGGCGAGTTACATGATCCC
CCATGTTGTGCAAAAAAGCGGTTAGCTCCTTCGGTCCTCCGATCGTTGTCAGAAGTAAGTTGGCCGCAGT
GTTATCACTCATGGTTATGGCAGCACTGCATAATTCTCTTACTGTCATGCCATCCGTAAGATGCTTTTCT
GTGACTGGTGAGTACTCAACCAAGTCATTCTGAGAATAGTGTATGCGGCGACCGAGTTGCTCTTGCCCGG
CGTCAATACGGGATAATACCGCGCCACATAGCAGAACTTTAAAAGTGCTCATCATTGGAAAACGTTCTTC
GGGGCGAAAACTCTCAAGGATCTTACCGCTGTTGAGATCCAGTTCGATGTAACCCACTCGTGCACCCAAC
TGATCTTCAGCATCTTTTACTTTCACCAGCGTTTCTGGGTGAGCAAAAACAGGAAGGCAAAATGCCGCAA
AAAAGGGAATAAGGGCGACACGGAAATGTTGAATACTCATACTCTTCCTTTTTCAATATTATTGAAGCAT
TTATCAGGGTTATTGTCTCATGAGCGGATACATATTTGAATGTATTTAGAAAAATAAACAAATAGGGGTT
CCGCGCACATTTCCCCGAAAAGTGCCACCTGACGTCTAAGAAACCATTATTATCATGACATTAACCTATA
AAAATAGGCGTATCACGAGGCCCTTTCGTCTCGCGCGTTTCGGTGATGACGGTGAAAACCTCTGACACAT
GCAGCTCCCGGAGACGGTCACAGCTTGTCTGTAAGCGGATGCCGGGAGCAGACAAGCCCGTCAGGGCGCG
TCAGCGGGTGTTGGCGGGTGTCGGGGCTGGCTTAACTATGCGGCATCAGAGCAGATTGTACTGAGAGTGC
ACCATATGGACATATTGTCGTTAGAACGCGGCTACAATTAATACATAACCTTATGTATCATACACATACG
ATTTAGGTGACACTATAGAACTCGATGTGGAATGTGTGTCAGTTAGGGTGTGGAAAGTCCCCAGGCTCCC
CAGCAGGCAGAAGTATGCAAAGCATGCATCTCAATTAGTCAGCAAGGAAAGTCCCCAGGCTCCCCAGCAG
GCAGAAGTATGCAAAGCATGCATCTCAATTAGTCAGCAACCATAGTCCCGCCCCTAACTCCGCCCATCCC
GCCCCTAACTCCGCCCAGTTCCGCCCATTCTCCGCCCCATGGCTGACTAATTTTTTTTATTTATGCAGAG
GCCGAGGCCGCCTCGGCCTCTGAGCTATTCCAGAAGTAGTGAAGAGGCTTTTTTGGAGGAGATCTAAGCT
AGCGCCGCCACCATGGGCCCTAAAAAGAAGCGTAAAGTCGCCCCCCCGACCGATGTCAGCCTGGGGGACG
AGCTCCACTTAGACGGCGAGGACGTGGCGATGGCGCATGCCGACGCGCTAGACGATTTCGATCTGGACAT
GTTGGGGGACGGGGATTCCCCGGGTCCGGGATTTACCCCCCACGACTCCGCCCCCTACGGCGCTCTGGAT
ATGGCCGACTTCGAGTTTGAGCAGATGTTTACCGATGCCCTTGGAATTGACGAGTACGGTGGGGAATTCG
AGACTCAGTTCCGCAGAGGGGGTCTGGGGTGCAGCCCTGCCAGCATCAAGAGGAAGAAGAAGAGGGAGGA
CTCAGGAGACTTTGGACTCCAGGTGAGCACTATGTTCTCAGAGGACGACTTCCAGTCAACAGAAAGAGCC
CCATATGGTCCACAACTACAGTGGTCCCAGGATCTGCCAAGAGTCCAGGTTTTTAGAGAACAGGCCAACC
TGGAGGACAGGAGTCCCAGGAGAACCCAGAGGATCACTGGAGGAGAACAAGTGCTGTGGGGCCCCATCAC
CCAGATATTTCCCACAGTTCGGCCTGCTGACCTAACCAGAGTCATCATGCCTCTTGAGCAAAGAAGTCAG
CACTGCAAGCCTGAGGAAGGCCTTCAGGCCCAAGAAGAAGACCTGGGCCTGGTGGGTGCACAGGCTCTCC
AAGCTGAGGAGCAGGAGGCTGCCTTCTTCTCCTCTACTCTGAATGTGGGCACTCTAGAGGAGTTGCCTGC
TGCTGAGTCACCAAGTCCTCCCCAGAGTCCTCAGGAAGAGTCCTTCTCTCCCACTGCCATGGATGCCATC
TTTGGGAGCCTATCTGATGAGGGCTCTGGCAGCCAAGAAAAGGAGGGGCCAAGTACCTCGCCTGACCTGA
TAGACCCTGAGTCCTTTTCCCAAGATATACTACATGACAAGATAATTGATTTGGTTCATTTATTGCTCCG
CAAGTATCGAGTCAAGGGGCTGATCACAAAGGCAGAAATGCTGGGGAGTGTCATCAAAAATTATGAGGAC
TACTTTCCTGAGATATTTAGGGAAGCCTCTGTATGCATGCAACTGCTCTTTGGCATTGATGTGAAGGAAG
TGGACCCCACTAGCCACTCCTATGTCCTTGTCACCTCCCTCAACCTCTCTTATGATGGCATACAGTGTAA
TGAGCAGAGCATGCCCAAGTCTGGCCTCCTGATAATAGTCCTGGGTGTAATCTTCATGGAGGGGAACTGC
ATCCCTGAAGAGGTTATGTGGGAAGTCCTGAGCATTATGGGGGTGTATGCTGGAAGGGAGCACTTCCTCT
TTGGGGAGCCCAAGAGGCTCCTTACCCAAAATTGGGTGCAGGAAAAGTACCTGGTGTACCGGCAGGTGCC
CGGCACTGATCCTGCATGCTATGAGTTCCTGTGGGGTCCAAGGGCCCACGCTGAGACCAGCAAGATGAAA
GTTCTTGAGTACATAGCCAATGCCAATGGGAGGGATCCCACTTCTTACCCATCCCTGTATGAAGATGCTT
TGAGAGAGGAGGGAGAGGGAGTCTGAGCATGAGATGCAACCAGGGCCAGCGGGCAGGGAAATGGGCCAAT
GCATGCTTCAGGGCCACACCCAGCAGTTTCCCTGTCCTGTGTGAAATCAGGCCCATTCTTCCCTCTGTGT
TTGATGAGAGAAGTCAGTGTTCTCAGTAGTAGAAGGCACAGTGAATGGAAGGGAACACATTGTATACTGC
CTTTAGGTTTCTCTTCCATCGGGTGACTTGGAGATTTCTTTTTGTTTCCCTTTGGTAATTTTCAAATATT
GTTCCTGTAATAAAAGTTTTAGTTAGCTTCAACATCTAAGTGTATGGATGATACTGACCACACATGTTGT
TTTGCTTATCCATTTCAAGTGCAAGTGTTTGCCATTTTGTAAAACATTTTGGGAAATCTTCCATCTTGCT
GTGATTTGCAATAGGTATTTTCTTGGAGAATGTAAGAACTTAACAATAAAGCTGAACTGGTGTTGTGAAA
CAGAGAAATAAAAGGAGAAGGTCATTAAAAAAAAAAAAAAAAAAAAAA
