[The description below was written by a language model from this plasmid's Addgene catalogue record.]
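Description:
VP-MAGE-2-429 is a mammalian expression plasmid built on the pVP16-CT backbone that produces full-length human MAGE-A11 (also known as MAGE-11, a melanoma antigen gene family member) fused at its N terminus to the VP16 activation domain supplied by the backbone. The name suggests that the fusion carries MAGE-A11 residues 2 to 429, that is, the full coding region without its initiator methionine, although the record itself states only that the protein is full length. The recorded insert is 1773 bp, longer than a coding region of that length would require, so it may include additional flanking sequence. It was cloned by restriction digestion, with the 5′ EcoRI site retained and the 3′ SalI site destroyed during cloning. The plasmid is propagated in E. coli under ampicillin selection and is listed as low copy. The record does not state the promoter driving expression, the polyadenylation signal, the bacterial origin of replication, or any mammalian selection marker, and no feature table is available to fill in these details.

The VP16 activation domain is a strong acidic transactivation module from herpes simplex virus. Fusing it to a protein of interest is the standard "prey" arrangement in mammalian two-hybrid assays. If the fusion protein binds a partner tethered to DNA, typically through a GAL4 DNA-binding domain, VP16 is recruited to a reporter promoter and switches on transcription, giving a readout of the protein-protein interaction in cells. The associated work concerns how MAGE-11 regulates androgen receptor function by modulating the receptor's interdomain interaction. This fits a likely use in testing MAGE-A11 binding to androgen receptor fragments or other partners in transfected mammalian cells, though the record gives its purpose only as expression of the fusion protein.
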