Addgene plasmid #89125: VP-MAGE-2-429
Purpose: mammalian expression of full-length human MAGE-A11 with N-terminal VP16 activation domain
Depositing lab: Elizabeth Wilson. Depositing organization: University of North Carolina at Chapel Hill. Publication: Melanoma antigen gene protein MAGE-11 regulates androgen receptor function by modulating the interdomain interaction. Bai S, He B, Wilson EM. Mol Cell Biol. 2005 Feb;25(4):1238-57. 10.1128/MCB.25.4.1238-1257.2005 PubMed 15684378.
Backbone
  Vector backbone: pVP16-CT
  Vector type: Mammalian Expression
Growth in bacteria
  Bacterial resistance: Ampicillin, 100 μg/mL
  Growth temperature: 37°C
  Growth strain: DH5alpha
  Copy number: Low Copy
Gene/Insert
  Gene/Insert name: MAGE-A11
  Species: H. sapiens (human)
  Insert size (bp): 1773
  Entrez Gene: MAGEA11 (a.k.a. CT1.11, MAGE-11, MAGE11, MAGEA-11)
  Tag / fusion protein: VP16 (N terminal on backbone)
  Cloning method: Restriction Enzyme; 5′ cloning site EcoRI (not destroyed); 3′ cloning site SalI (destroyed during cloning)
Terms and licenses: Academic/Nonprofit Terms; Industry Terms: Not Available to Industry
How to cite: VP-MAGE-2-429 was a gift from Elizabeth Wilson (Addgene plasmid # 89125 ; http://n2t.net/addgene:89125 ; RRID:Addgene_89125)
